>Addgene plasmid #161510 | RIB ONLY R2 | addgene full sequence | sequence record 326304 | Addgene NGS Result
CGCTGTGAGCAAAAGGCCAGCAAAAGGCCAGGAACCGTAAAAAGGCCGCGTTGCTGGCGTTTTTCCATAG
GCTCCGCCCCCCTGACGAGCATCACAAAAATCGACGCTCAAGTCAGAGGTGGCGAAACCCGACAGGACTA
TAAAGATACCAGGCGTTTCCCCCTGGAAGCTCCCTCGTGCGCTCTCCTGTTCCGACCCTGCCGCTTACCG
GATACCTGTCCGCCTTTCTCCCTTCGGGAAGCGTGGCGCTTTCTCATAGCTCACGCTGTAGGTATCTCAG
TTCGGTGTAGGTCGTTCGCTCCAAGCTGGGCTGTGTGCACGAACCCCCCGTTCAGCCCGACCGCTGCGCC
TTATCCGGTAACTATCGTCTTGAGTCCAACCCGGTAAGACACGACTTATCGCCACTGGCAGCAGCCACTG
GTAACAGGATTAGCAGAGCGAGGTATGTAGGCGGTGCTACAGAGTTCTTGAAGTGGTGGCCTAACTACGG
CTACACTAGAAGAACAGTATTTGGTATCTGCGCTCTGCTGAAGCCAGTTACCTTCGGAAAAAGAGTTGGT
AGCTCTTGATCCGGCAAACAAACCACCGCTGGTAGCGGTGGTTTTTTTGTTTGCAAGCAGCAGATTACGC
GCAGAAAAAAAGGATCTCAAGAAGATCCTTTGATCTTTTCTACGGGGTGGAGCGCAAAAAACCCCGCCCC
TGACAGGGCGGGGTTTTTTCGCGATCGGAGCGGTACTACCATTGACACTACACATCCTTAATTCCAATCC
TGTCTGGCCTCCTTCACCTTTTAACCATCTTGCCCATTCCAACTCGTGTCAGATTGCGTATCAAGTGAAA
AAAAAAAAATTTTAAATCTTTAACCCAATCAGGTAATAACTGTCGCCTCTTTTATCTGCCGCACTGCATG
AGGTGTCCCCTTAGTGGGAAAGAGTACTGAGCCAACCCTGGAGGACAGCAAGGGAAAAATACCTACAACT
TGCTTCATAATGGTCGTAAAAACAATCCTTGTCGGATATAAGTGTTGTAGACTGTCCCTTATCCTCTGCG
ATGTTCTTCCTCTCAAAGTTTGCGATTTCTCTCTATCAGAATTGCCATCAAGAGACTCAGGACTAATTTC
GCAGTCCCACACGCACTCGTACATGATTGGCTGAAATTTCCCTAAAGAATTTCTTTTTCACGAAAATTTT
TTTTTTACACAAGATTTTCAGCAGATATAAAATGGAGAGCAGGACCTCCGCTGTGACTCTTCTTTTTTTT
CTTTTATTCTCACTACATACATTTTAGTTATTCGCCAACATGGACTACAAAGACCATGACGGTGATTATA
AAGATCATGACATCGATTACAAGGATGACGATGACAAGCTCATGGACAAGAAGTACTCCATTGGGCTCGC
TATCGGCACAAACAGCGTCGGCTGGGCCGTCATTACGGACGAGTACAAGGTGCCGAGCAAAAAATTCAAA
GTTCTGGGCAATACCGATCGCCACAGCATAAAGAAGAACCTCATTGGCGCCCTCCTGTTCGACTCCGGGG
AGACGGCCGAAGCCACGCGGCTCAAAAGAACAGCACGGCGCAGATATACCCGCAGAAAGAATCGGATCTG
CTACCTGCAGGAGATCTTTAGTAATGAGATGGCTAAGGTGGATGACTCTTTCTTCCATAGGCTGGAGGAG
TCCTTTTTGGTGGAGGAGGATAAAAAGCACGAGCGCCACCCAATCTTTGGCAATATCGTGGACGAGGTGG
CGTACCATGAAAAGTACCCAACCATATATCATCTGAGGAAGAAGCTTGTAGACAGTACTGATAAGGCTGA
CTTGCGGTTGATCTATCTCGCGCTGGCGCATATGATCAAATTTCGGGGACACTTCCTCATCGAGGGGGAC
CTGAACCCAGACAACAGCGATGTCGACAAACTCTTTATCCAACTGGTTCAGACTTACAATCAGCTTTTCG
AAGAGAACCCGATCAACGCATCCGGAGTTGACGCCAAAGCAATCCTGAGCGCTAGGCTGTCCAAATCCCG
GCGGCTCGAAAACCTCATCGCACAGCTCCCTGGGGAGAAGAAGAACGGCCTGTTTGGTAATCTTATCGCC
CTGTCACTCGGGCTGACCCCCAACTTTAAATCTAACTTCGACCTGGCCGAAGATGCCAAGCTTCAACTGA
GCAAAGACACCTACGATGATGATCTCGACAATCTGCTGGCCCAGATCGGCGACCAGTACGCAGACCTTTT
TTTGGCGGCAAAGAACCTGTCAGACGCCATTCTGCTGAGTGATATTCTGCGAGTGAACACGGAGATCACC
AAAGCTCCGCTGAGCGCTAGTATGATCAAGCGCTATGATGAGCACCACCAAGACTTGACTTTGCTGAAGG
CCCTTGTCAGACAGCAACTGCCTGAGAAGTACAAGGAAATTTTCTTCGATCAGTCTAAAAATGGCTACGC
CGGATACATTGACGGCGGAGCAAGCCAGGAGGAATTTTACAAATTTATTAAGCCCATCTTGGAAAAAATG
GACGGCACCGAGGAGCTGCTGGTAAAGCTTAACAGAGAAGATCTGTTGCGCAAACAGCGCACTTTCGACA
ATGGAAGCATCCCCCACCAGATTCACCTGGGCGAACTGCACGCTATCCTCAGGCGGCAAGAGGATTTCTA
CCCCTTTTTGAAAGATAACAGGGAAAAGATTGAGAAAATCCTCACATTTCGGATACCCTACTATGTAGGC
CCCCTCGCCCGGGGAAATTCCAGATTCGCGTGGATGACTCGCAAATCAGAAGAGACTATCACTCCCTGGA
ACTTCGAGGAAGTCGTGGATAAGGGGGCCTCTGCCCAGTCCTTCATCGAAAGGATGACTAACTTTGATAA
AAATCTGCCTAACGAAAAGGTGCTTCCTAAACACTCTCTGCTGTACGAGTACTTCACAGTTTATAACGAG
CTCACCAAGGTCAAATACGTCACAGAAGGGATGAGAAAGCCAGCATTCCTGTCTGGAGAGCAGAAGAAAG
CTATCGTGGACCTCCTCTTCAAGACGAACCGGAAAGTTACCGTGAAACAGCTCAAAGAGGACTATTTCAA
AAAGATTGAATGTTTCGACTCTGTTGAAATCAGCGGAGTGGAGGATCGCTTCAACGCATCCCTGGGAACG
TATCACGATCTCCTGAAAATCATTAAAGACAAGGACTTCCTGGACAATGAGGAGAACGAGGACATTCTTG
AGGACATTGTCCTCACCCTTACGTTGTTTGAAGATAGGGAGATGATTGAAGAACGCTTGAAAACTTACGC
TCATCTCTTCGACGACAAAGTCATGAAACAGCTCAAGAGGCGCCGATATACAGGATGGGGGCGGCTGTCA
AGAAAACTGATCAATGGGATCCGAGACAAGCAGAGTGGAAAGACAATCCTGGATTTTCTTAAGTCCGATG
GATTTGCCAACAGGAACTTCATGCAGTTGATCCATGATGACTCTCTCACCTTTAAGGAGGACATCCAGAA
AGCACAAGTTTCTGGCCAGGGGGACAGTCTGCACGAGCACATCGCTAATCTTGCAGGTAGCCCAGCTATC
AAAAAGGGAATACTGCAGACCGTTAAGGTCGTGGATGAACTCGTCAAAGTAATGGGAAGGCATAAGCCCG
AGAATATCGTTATCGAGATGGCCCGAGAGAACCAAACTACCCAGAAGGGACAGAAGAACAGTAGGGAAAG
GATGAAGAGGATTGAAGAGGGTATAAAAGAACTGGGGTCCCAAATCCTTAAGGAACACCCAGTTGAAAAC
ACCCAGCTTCAGAATGAGAAGCTCTACCTGTACTACCTGCAGAACGGCAGGGACATGTACGTGGATCAGG
AACTGGACATCAATCGGCTCTCCGACTACGACGTGGATGCCATCGTGCCCCAGTCTTTTCTCAAAGATGA
TTCTATTGATAATAAAGTGTTGACAAGATCCGATAAAAATAGAGGGAAGAGTGATAACGTCCCCTCAGAA
GAAGTTGTCAAGAAAATGAAAAATTATTGGCGGCAGCTGCTGAACGCCAAACTGATCACACAACGGAAGT
TCGATAATCTGACTAAGGCTGAACGAGGTGGCCTGTCTGAGTTGGATAAAGCCGGCTTCATCAAAAGGCA
GCTTGTTGAGACACGCCAGATCACCAAGCACGTGGCCCAAATTCTCGATTCACGCATGAACACCAAGTAC
GATGAAAATGACAAACTGATTCGAGAGGTGAAAGTTATTACTCTGAAGTCTAAGCTAGTCTCAGATTTCA
GAAAGGACTTTCAGTTTTATAAGGTGAGAGAGATCAACAATTACCACCATGCGCATGATGCCTACCTGAA
TGCAGTGGTAGGCACTGCACTTATCAAAAAATATCCCAAGCTTGAATCTGAATTTGTTTACGGAGACTAT
AAAGTGTACGATGTTAGGAAAATGATCGCAAAGTCTGAGCAGGAAATAGGCAAGGCCACCGCTAAGTACT
TCTTTTACAGCAATATTATGAATTTTTTCAAGACCGAGATTACACTGGCCAATGGAGAGATTCGGAAGCG
ACCACTTATCGAAACAAACGGAGAAACAGGAGAAATCGTGTGGGACAAGGGTAGGGATTTCGCGACAGTC
CGGAAGGTCCTGTCCATGCCGCAGGTGAACATCGTTAAAAAGACCGAAGTACAGACCGGAGGCTTCTCCA
AGGAAAGTATCCTCCCGAAAAGGAACAGCGACAAGCTGATCGCACGCAAAAAAGATTGGGACCCCAAGAA
ATACGGCGGATTCGATTCTCCTACAGTCGCTTACAGTGTACTGGTTGTGGCCAAAGTGGAGAAAGGGAAG
TCTAAAAAACTCAAAAGCGTCAAGGAACTGCTGGGCATCACAATCATGGAGCGATCAAGCTTCGAAAAAA
ACCCCATCGACTTTCTCGAGGCGAAAGGATATAAAGAGGTCAAAAAAGACCTCATCATTAAGCTTCCCAA
GTACTCTCTCTTTGAGCTTGAAAACGGCCGGAAACGAATGCTCGCTAGTGCGGGCGAGCTGCAGAAAGGT
AACGAGCTGGCACTGCCCTCTAAATACGTTAATTTCTTGTATCTGGCCAGCCACTATGAAAAGCTCAAAG
GGTCCCCCGAAGATAATGAGCAGAAGCAGCTGTTCGTGGAACAACACAAACACTACCTTGATGAGATCAT
CGAGCAAATAAGCGAATTCTCCAAAAGAGTGATCCTCGCCGACGCTAACCTCGATAAGGTGCTTTCTGCT
TACAATAAGCACAGGGATAAGCCCATCAGGGAGCAGGCAGAAAACATTATCCACTTGTTTACTCTGACCA
ACTTGGGCGCTCCTGCAGCCTTCAAGTACTTCGACACCACCATAGACAGAAAGCGGTACACCTCTACAAA
GGAGGTCCTGGACGCCACACTGATTCATCAGTCAATTACGGGGCTCTATGAAACAAGAATCGACCTCTCT
CAGCTCGGTGGAGACAGCAGGGCTGACCCCAAGAAGAAGAGGAAGGTGTGAGCTTTAGTCAAATATTAAT
CTATTTCACCTGTTCAAACTTTACTTAATGTACAAATGTGGTAGTTATTAGTTTTGCAACGGAACTTGTT
CCATAATCTGGTCCTCTGGGACAGCAAACTGTCTTTCACTAGTAGCGCCAGTTTCGGGAGTCCACACAGC
ATTAGTCACCGGTGCACCAGCACTAATCTCACGACCTTCTGGGTGTTTAAATGGGCAGTTAGGGTTGCGG
CATCCAGCTGCAAACTTACAATCCTCATCAATTGGATGAGTGAAAAAACAGTTTGGTCTGGTACAACTGT
TGCCTTCACGACACAGTACAGGAGTAGTTGCGTGACGTCTTGGGCACTTGTAATTACGGCATGATTTACC
AAATCGACATTGTTCCAAAGCCCTCTGTTGTTTTTGTTGTTTCTCTTCTTCGGTGATCTTGTGTTCAGGT
GATCGATGAGCCTTTGGACAGTCCGGATTAGAGCGCTCCGGGGAGCGCATTATTTGGGTCGGCTACTGTC
ATTGGTTATGATGGCCTTACCGAGCACGAAGGTGGTTGGATAGACCACAACTGGAAACAGTTGTACAAAC
AGATTGCATTCATTTTTGCTTGTATTGGATACTCGATGGCCATCACCGCTCTTATCTGTTTCATCCTCAA
CCGTATTCCATTTTTGCAACTGCGAGCTTCAGAAGAGGCTGAGGAGAAAGGTATGGATGAGGATCAGATT
GGAGAGTTCGCTTATGACTACGTGGAAGTACGTCGTGATTTTTTGGCTTGGGGATCAGGCCCAAACAATG
GCTTCAAGGAGCCGGAAGTTCTGGATCAGGTAGTTCCGGTTAATGATTTCAGCAGTGACCAGAATGTGAC
TAATCAGACCAACGAATCTGAGAAGCAGTAGAGTAAATATAGAGATGATATTTAGTGTATTCTAATGCTT
ATGTAATGTATTAAGCAAAAAGTTGTGTTTATGAGTTAGCATTTGTCTTAGCAAACATAAAATTATGTCG
ACATTTGCAACCCGCATGTCTAGTGTTTTTAGATCGATCTTCGATGTGTAGAATAATGCCTCCACGTGAT
GCCCCGCGATTTTGTTGGGTCGCAATGCCTCCAACATAAACCCATCACGTATAAAAAGCCCTCTTAACCC
TCCCCCCTGTTTCGTTTGCTTCATCACTTAACCTGAACTATCAACATGCCCAAAAAGAAAAGAAAAGTGG
GTAGTATGGCGTCTAACTTCACCCAGTTCGTTCTGGTTGACAACGGTGGTACCGGTGACGTTACCGTTGC
GCCGTCTAACTTCGCGAACGGTGTTGCGGAATGGATCTCTTCTAACTCTCGTTCTCAGGCGTACAAAGTT
ACCTGCTCTGTTCGTCAATCCTCCGCGCAGAACCGTAAATACACCATCAAAGTTGAAGTTCCGAAAGTTG
CGACCCAGACCGTTGGTGGTGTTGAACTGCCGGTTGCGGCGTGGCGTTCTTACCTGAACATGGAACTGAC
CATCCCGATCTTCGCGACCAACTCTGACTGCGAACTGATCGTTAAAGCGATGCAGGGTCTGCTGAAAGAC
GGTAACCCGATCCCGTCTGCGATCGCGGCGAACTCTGGTATCTACTAGGCTTCTGTTTAATTCTGTAGGA
TAAACGAAATAACTGTATCTTTATAATCATCCTTAAGATAGCCCTGGACTCGTCAGACATTAGTTCGCGC
ACATTATTTTCCTCCACTGTCTGCAAACAGCCACACGGCATTTCCCTCTCTAGTTTCATTTATCAAAGTA
GCACAACACGCTAATTGGAGGATCCTTTTTTGTAGAAATGTCTTGGTGTCCTCGTCCAATCAGGTAGCCA
TCTCTGAAATATCTGGCTCCGTTGCAACTCCGAACGACCTGCTGGCAACGTAAAATTCTCCGGGGTAAAA
CTTAAATGTGGAGTAATGGAACCAGAAACGTCTCTTCCCTTCTCTCTCCTTCCACCGCCCGTTACCGTCC
CTAGGAAATTTTACTCTGCTGGAGAGCTTCTTCTACGGCCCCCTTGCAGCAATGCTCTTCCCAGCATTAC
GTTGCGGGTAAAACGGAGGTCGTGTACCCGACCTAGCAGCCCAGGGATGGAAAAGTCCCGGCCGTCGCTG
GCAATAATAGCGGGCGGACGCATGTCATGAGATTATTGGAAACCACCAGAATCGAATATAAAAGGCGAAC
ACCTTTCCCAATTTTGGTTTCTCCTGACCCAAAGACTTTAAATTTAATTTATTTGTCCCTATTTCAATCA
ATTGAACAACTATCAAAACACCATGTTTATGCTGATGAGTCCGTGAGGACGAAACGAGTAAGCTCGTCCA
TAAAATGTACCCAGGAGCGTTTTAGAGCTAGAAATAGCAAGTTAAAATAAGGCTAGTCCGTTATCAACTT
GAAAAAGTGGCACCGAGTCGGTGCGCGCACATGAGGATCACCCATGTGCTTTTGGCCGGCATGGTCCCAG
CCTCCTCGCTGGCGCCGGCTGGGCAACATGCTTCGGCATGGCGAATGGGACAGCTTTGGACTGCTTTTAG
TGTACATCTGATAATATAGTACTACCACGTATGATAATGTAGAGAATAGGCTTCCTTGTCGAGTGTGTTT
GCAGTTTTCTTGAGTTTCAAGGTTTAAATGCTGGTATATTAGTTCATCGAAGGTTTCAGCCAATAGCACC
TTAAATCAATCAAACTAATTCGACTCTTACGAAAGAGCCTACTGTGTTTAGTATCGAAGTCGTTTACCTT
TCATGTTGAATAGCTTCCTCTCTGACCCTAACATTTCAAGATCCTCCTAAAGTTACCCGGATTGTGAAAT
TCTAATGATCCACCTGCCCAATGCATTTTTTCTTTATTCAGTTTACCTTTTTTACCTAATATACGAGCTT
GTTAAAGTAAGTGGCACTGCAATACTAGGCTTATTGTTGATATTATGATGAATCGTTTTCACAAACTTGA
TTTCCTGTGAACTCACCATGTACTAAGGAAAAAAACATGCATCACCATCTGAATATTTGACCGCTAGCTC
ATGGACATGGAGGCCCAGAATACCCTCCTTGACAGTCTTGACGTGCGCAGCTCAGGGGCATGATGTGACT
GTCGCCCGTACATTTAGCCCATACATCCCCATGTATAATCATTTGCATCCATACATTTTGATGGCCGCAC
GGCGCGAAGCAAAAATTACGGCTCCTCGCTGCAGACCTGCGAGCAGGGAAACGCTCCCCTCACAGACGCG
TTGAATTGTCCCCACGCCGCGCCCCTGTAGAGAAATATAAAAGGTTAGGATTTGCCACTGAGGTTCTTCT
TTCATATACTTCCTTTTAAAATCTTGCTAGGATACAGTTCTCACATCACATCCGAACATAAACAACCATG
GGTACCACTCTTGACGACACGGCTTACCGGTACCGCACCAGTGTCCCGGGGGACGCCGAGGCCATCGAGG
CACTGGATGGGTCCTTCACCACCGACACCGTTTTTCGCGTCACCGCCACCGGGGACGGCTTCACCCTGCG
GGAGGTGCCGGTGGACCCGCCCCTGACCAAGGTGTTCCCCGACGACGAATCGGACGACGAATCGGACGAC
GGGGAGGACGGCGACCCGGACTCCCGGACGTTCGTCGCGTACGGGGACGACGGCGACCTGGCGGGCTTCG
TGGTCGTCTCGTACTCCGGCTGGAACCGCCGGCTGACCGTCGAGGACATCGAGGTCGCCCCGGAGCACCG
GGGGCACGGGGTCGGGCGCGCGTTGATGGGGCTCGCGACGGAGTTCGCCCGCGAGCGGGGCGCCGGGCAC
CTCTGGCTGGAGGTCACCAACGTCAACGCACCGGCGATCCACGCGTACCGGCGGATGGGGTTCACCCTCT
GCGGCCTGGACACCGCCCTGTACGACGGCACCGCCTCGGACGGCGAGCAGGCGCTCTACATGAGCATGCC
CTGCCCCTAATCAGTACTGACAATAAAAAGATTCTTGTTTTCAAGAACTTGTCATTTGTATAGTTTTTTT
ATATTGTAGTTGTTCTATTTTAATCAAATGTTAGCGTGATTTATATTTTTTTTCGCCTCGACATCATCTG
CCCAGATGCGAAGTTAAGTGCGCAGAAAGTAATATCATGCGTCAATCGTATGTGAATGCTGGTCGCTATA
CTGGCTTCATACCCAGCATTGACCTTTGGTATGAGCATCTGAAAAACAACCAGGTGTTGCAAAGTTAAAC
ATCCTTCTTTGTTCATATAGAACCCACTATTCATGGTACTCCCCAATCGAATTTCACATTCTGGTTTTGA
AATTACACACCACGTTAGCTTATAAGATTTCATATAACTTATTGATATACGGTTTCCATTGTTCGAATAG
TTGAGGTTGTATGTAATTCGATTGAAGGGGCCATTTTTGTTTCCTACTTTTCCTGGGAGCTTATCCGATG
CGCTTCAAAGCTGGAATTGTAAATATAGAGAAAAAGAAGGATGTTGTTTTATTCTTGAAAGAGTATAATT
TTACTTCTAGCAACTCTCCCACTTCGCTTGACTTCATTTATTTCTTGGGCACATAGGCGTAGTAATCTAG
ACCAACAGATAATTTGCCGGAATGATATAGCGATTGGAAAATGAACTGAAATTTTTTGCTGTCTTTCAAT
TTGACGGGCAGTTCATCAGGCGCGCCGTGACCGACCATATAAATACGTTGAGAATGTTATTCTTCCTCGT
AGTTGAAGTGGCTTCATAATTTCAGAACTCAATAGATAAACTAGGATGTTTTAAAGCAATTAATGCTCAC
AAGTAAGGAGCGACTCTCTTGCTTTTCGAATACTAAAAGTATCGTCCCAACCCAGAAAAAAAGACCTCTT
AACTGCAAAATAAACTCTATATATTTCTTCTAAAACAGTTTCAGGTTGGATAGTATCGCATTCTCATCAC
TTCTAACTAGTAGGCCATGAGATATATTAACGTTTACTTGAGTTCTAAGTTCTCCGAATTAGATGCACAG
CACAAACAAGATTAGGTTTCACTTGGTACAAAATACGAACAGAGTTTAAGGTCGTAATTTCATTTCGTTA
TTGATCCCCACAATCTATTCTTATCACAGTCATCAGATAGTCGCGAAAAAGCATGCAGAAAAGGGGGTCG
TCCCTATCTAAGTTGTAGCATTACAACAAATATGAC
Features (pLannotate 1.2.2; 12 found; start..end, strand, type, name):
     62..650     -  rep_origin     ori: high-copy-number ColE1/pMB1/pBR322/pUC origin of replication
   1303..1368    +  CDS            3xFLAG: three tandem FLAG® epitope tags, followed by an enterokinase cleavage site
   1372..5475    +  CDS            Cas9: Cas9 (Csn1) endonuclease from the Streptococcus pyogenes Type II CRISPR/Cas system generates RNA-guided double strand breaks in DNA
   5997..6284    +  CDS            MEP1 (fragment): MEP1_YEAST - Also known as AMT1. Experimental evidence at protein level: Swiss-Prot protein existence level 1. Transporter for ammonium (both charged and uncharged NH3 and NH4) to use as a nitrogen source. Can also transport methylamine. The affinity of MEP1 is about twenty times lower than that of MEP2. MEP3 has the lowest affinity. From Saccharomyces cerevisiae (strain ATCC 204508 / S288c) (Baker's yeast).
   6726..7115    +  CDS            CAPSD_BPMS2: Experimental evidence at protein level: Swiss-Prot protein existence level 1. Acts as a translational repressor of viral replicase synthesis late in infection. This latter function is the result of capsid protein interaction with an RNA hairpin which contains the replicase ribosome-binding site. From Escherichia phage MS2 (Bacteriophage MS2).
   7307..7783    +  promoter       GAP promoter: promoter for Pichia pastoris glyceraldehyde-3-phosphate dehydrogenase
   7802..7825    +  misc_RNA       sTRSV HHRz (fragment): hammerhead ribozyme from the tobacco ringspot virus satellite RNA (Khvorova et al., 2003)
   7859..7934    +  misc_RNA       gRNA scaffold: guide RNA scaffold for the Streptococcus pyogenes CRISPR/Cas9 system
   7939..7957    +  misc_RNA       MS2 stem loop: stem loop that binds the bacteriophage MS2 coat protein
   8544..8887    +  promoter       TEF promoter: Ashbya gossypii TEF promoter
   8894..9458    +  CDS            NrsR (fragment): nourseothricin acetyltransferase; Streptomyces noursei nat1; confers resistance to nourseothricin
   9466..9663    +  terminator     TEF terminator: Ashbya gossypii TEF terminator
