[The description below was written by a language model from this plasmid's Addgene catalogue record and pLannotate feature annotations shown in this document.]
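Description:
RIB ONLY R2 is a 10.7 kb yeast expression plasmid for Pichia pastoris, built on the BB3rN_AD backbone, that serves as the non-activation control in a dCas9/RNA-scaffold system for tuning transcription. It replicates in E. coli at high copy from a ColE1/pUC-type origin. Selection relies on a nourseothricin acetyltransferase cassette flanked by the Ashbya gossypii TEF promoter and terminator, and nourseothricin is the resistance listed for bacterial growth. The feature table shows no yeast replication origin, and the record does not state how the plasmid is maintained in Pichia.

Three expression units are assembled in series. The first uses the pTEF2 promoter to drive catalytically inactive Cas9, which carries an N-terminal 3xFLAG tag and, according to the construct name, an SV40 nuclear localisation signal; the automated annotation simply labels this reading frame Cas9. The second uses the pPOR1 promoter to express the bacteriophage MS2 coat protein with an SV40 NLS but with no activator or other effector domain fused to it ("MS2bind only"). The third uses the Pichia GAP promoter, a Pol II promoter, to transcribe a guide RNA directed at site R2 in the RIB1 promoter. A hammerhead ribozyme precedes the guide, presumably to trim the transcript's 5' end, and the S. pyogenes gRNA scaffold is extended with an MS2 stem loop that recruits the coat protein. A short hit to S. cerevisiae MEP1 between the first two units is likely a homology artefact of annotation within regulatory sequence.

Because dCas9 and the MS2 protein are brought to the RIB1 promoter without any effector, the plasmid provides a baseline for comparison with constructs carrying effector-fused MS2 proteins, separating binding effects from true activation.
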