Addgene plasmid #161510: RIB ONLY R2
Purpose: Non activation control for CRISPR/RNA scaffold based transcription regulation in Pichia pastoris BB3rN_pTEF2_dCAS9(3xFLAG_SV40NLS)_pPOR1_MS2bind_only_SV40NLS_pGAP_RIB1_R2_gRNA_MS2
Depositing lab: Brigitte Gasser & Diethard Mattanovich. Depositing organization: Austrian Centre of Industrial Biotechnology. Publication: Fine-Tuning of Transcription in Pichia pastoris Using dCas9 and RNA Scaffolds. Baumschabl M, Prielhofer R, Mattanovich D, Steiger MG. ACS Synth Biol. 2020 Dec 18;9(12):3202-3209. doi: 10.1021/acssynbio.0c00214. Epub 2020 Nov 12. PubMed 33180466.
Backbone
  Vector backbone: Addgene#98552 BB3rN_AD
  Backbone size w/o insert (bp): 3000
  Total vector size (bp): 10676
  Vector type: Yeast Expression
Growth in bacteria
  Bacterial resistance: Nourseothricin (clonNat), 50 μg/mL
  Growth temperature: 37°C
  Growth strain: DH5alpha
  Copy number: High Copy
Gene/Insert 1
  Gene/Insert name: dCAS9
  Promoter: pTEF2
  Cloning method: Unknown
  Sequencing primers: 5′ gaggtatgtaggcggtgcta; 3′ GTACTGTGTCGTGAAGGC
Gene/Insert 2
  Gene/Insert name: MS2 (non activation control NAC)
  Promoter: pPOR1
  Cloning method: Unknown
  Sequencing primers: 5′ GCCTTCACGACACAGTAC; 3′ GACAGTGGAGGAAAATAATGTGC
Gene/Insert 3
  Gene/Insert name: gRNA (Targeting R2 in the RIB1 promoter)
  Promoter: pGAP
  Cloning method: Unknown
  Sequencing primers: 5′ GCACATTATTTTCCTCCACTGTC; 3′ ttatatttctctacaggggc
Terms and licenses: Academic/Nonprofit Terms; Industry Terms: Not Available to Industry
How to cite: RIB ONLY R2 was a gift from Brigitte Gasser & Diethard Mattanovich (Addgene plasmid # 161510 ; http://n2t.net/addgene:161510 ; RRID:Addgene_161510)
